Addgene plasmid #17361: pcDNA3/HA-SUMO3 (Sentrin 2)
Purpose: Mammalian expression of human SUMO3 with HA tag
Depositing lab: Edward Yeh. Depositing organization: University of Texas Health Science Center at Houston. Publication: Covalent modification of PML by the sentrin family of ubiquitin-like proteins. Kamitani T, Nguyen HP, Kito K, Fukuda-Kamitani T, Yeh ET. J Biol Chem. 1998 Feb 6. 273(6):3117-20. 10.1074/jbc.273.6.3117 PubMed 9452416.
Backbone
  Vector backbone: pcDNA3/HA
  Backbone size w/o insert (bp): 5400
  Vector type: Mammalian Expression
Growth in bacteria
  Bacterial resistance: Ampicillin, 100 μg/mL
  Growth temperature: 37°C
  Growth strain: DH5alpha
  Copy number: High Copy
Gene/Insert
  Gene/Insert name: SUMO3 (alt name: Sentrin2)
  Species: H. sapiens (human)
  Entrez Gene: SUMO3 (a.k.a. SMT3A, SMT3H1, SUMO-3, Smt3B)
  Tag / fusion protein: HA (N terminal on backbone)
  Cloning method: Restriction Enzyme; 5′ cloning site BamHI (not destroyed); 3′ cloning site EcoRI (not destroyed)
  Sequencing primers: 5′ CMV-F
Terms and licenses: Academic/Nonprofit Terms; Industry Terms: Not Available to Industry
Depositor comments: See author's map for more information.
How to cite: pcDNA3/HA-SUMO3 (Sentrin 2) was a gift from Edward Yeh (Addgene plasmid # 17361 ; http://n2t.net/addgene:17361 ; RRID:Addgene_17361)
