[The description below was written by a language model from this plasmid's Addgene catalogue record and pLannotate feature annotations shown in this document.]
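Description:
pcDNA3/HA-SUMO3 (Sentrin 2) is a mammalian expression plasmid built on pcDNA3/HA, a pcDNA3 derivative that supplies an N-terminal HA epitope tag. It is propagated in E. coli as a high-copy plasmid through a ColE1/pUC-type origin and selected with ampicillin via the β-lactamase gene and its own promoter. An f1 origin is also present, which in principle allows single-stranded DNA production. For mammalian cells, the backbone carries a neomycin phosphotransferase (neo) cassette driven by the SV40 enhancer/early promoter and terminated by the SV40 polyadenylation signal, allowing G418 selection of stable transfectants. Short annotated fragments of ble, lacI, the lac promoter/operator, an HIV-1 LTR and the pBR322 bom region appear to be backbone remnants or partial similarity matches rather than functional parts.

The payload is the human SUMO3 coding sequence (also called Sentrin 2 or SMT3A), cloned between BamHI and EcoRI sites that both remain intact. It lies downstream of the human cytomegalovirus immediate early enhancer and promoter and upstream of the bovine growth hormone polyadenylation signal, giving strong constitutive expression in transfected cells. The HA sequence sits just upstream of SUMO3; the annotation tool matches it as a fragment of a 3xHA element, and its short length is consistent with a single HA epitope. T7 and SP6 promoters flank the insert and can serve for in vitro transcription or as sequencing primer sites.

The construct is used to express HA-tagged SUMO3 in mammalian cells, so that free SUMO3 and its covalent conjugates can be detected or immunoprecipitated with anti-HA antibodies. The associated work examined modification of PML by sentrin-family ubiquitin-like proteins.
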