Features (pLannotate 1.2.2; 22 found; start..end, strand, type, name):
     28..80      -  misc_feature   bom (fragment): basis of mobility region from pBR322
    235..614     +  enhancer       CMV enhancer: human cytomegalovirus immediate early enhancer
    615..818     +  promoter       CMV promoter: human cytomegalovirus (CMV) immediate early promoter
    814..847     +  LTR            5' LTR (truncated) (fragment): truncated 5' long terminal repeat (LTR) from HIV-1
    863..881     +  promoter       T7 promoter: promoter for bacteriophage T7 RNA polymerase
    898..924     +  CDS            3xHA (fragment): three tandem HA epitope tags
    934..1209    +  CDS            SUMO3: human small ubiquitin-related modifier 3
   1304..1322    -  promoter       SP6 promoter: promoter for bacteriophage SP6 RNA polymerase
   1348..1572    +  polyA_signal   bGH poly(A) signal: bovine growth hormone polyadenylation signal
   1576..1597    +  promoter       SV40 promoter (fragment): SV40 enhancer and early promoter
   1618..2046    +  rep_origin     f1 ori (sequence partly withheld): f1 bacteriophage origin of replication; arrow indicates direction of (+) strand synthesis
   2060..2389    +  promoter       SV40 promoter: SV40 enhancer and early promoter
   2456..3247    +  CDS            neo: KKA2_KLEPN - Also known as kan, nptII. Experimental evidence at protein level: Swiss-Prot protein existence level 1. Resistance to kanamycin, neomycin, paromomycin, ribostamycin, butirosin and gentamicin B. From Klebsiella pneumoniae.
   3271..3429    +  CDS            ble (fragment): BLE_KLEPN - Experimental evidence at protein level: Swiss-Prot protein existence level 1. Binding protein with a strong affinity to the bleomycin family of antibiotics. Binds to CL990; an antimitotic-antibiotic compound. From Klebsiella pneumoniae.
   3424..3545    +  polyA_signal   SV40 poly(A) signal: SV40 polyadenylation signal
   3618..3634    -  protein_bind   lac operator: The lac repressor binds to the lac operator to inhibit transcription in E. coli. This inhibition can be relieved by adding lactose or isopropyl-β-D-thiogalactopyranoside (IPTG). lac repressor encoded by lacI
   3642..3672    -  promoter       lac promoter: promoter for the E. coli lac operon
   3687..3708    -  protein_bind   CAP binding site: CAP binding activates transcription in the presence of cAMP. E. coli catabolite activator protein
   3721..3813    -  CDS            lacI (fragment): lac repressor; lacI; The lac repressor binds to the lac operator to inhibit transcription in E. coli. This inhibition can be relieved by adding lactose or isopropyl-β-D-thiogalactopyranoside (IPTG).
   3996..4584    -  rep_origin     ori: high-copy-number ColE1/pMB1/pBR322/pUC origin of replication
   4755..5615    -  CDS            AmpR: β-lactamase; bla; confers resistance to ampicillin, carbenicillin, and related antibiotics
   5616..5720    -  promoter       AmpR promoter: bla
>Addgene plasmid #17361 | pcDNA3/HA-SUMO3 (Sentrin 2) | addgene full sequence | sequence record 227758 | Addgene NGS Result
GACGGATCGGGAGATCTCCCGATCCCCTATGGTGCACTCTCAGTACAATCTGCTCTGATGCCGCATAGTT
AAGCCAGTATCTGCTCCCTGCTTGTGTGTTGGAGGTCGCTGAGTAGTGCGCGAGCAAAATTTAAGCTACA
ACAAGGCAAGGCTTGACCGACAATTGCATGAAGAATCTGCTTAGGGTTAGGCGTTTTGCGCTGCTTCGCG
ATGTACGGGCCAGATATACGCGTTGACATTGATTATTGACTAGTTATTAATAGTAATCAATTACGGGGTC
ATTAGTTCATAGCCCATATATGGAGTTCCGCGTTACATAACTTACGGTAAATGGCCCGCCTGGCTGACCG
CCCAACGACCCCCGCCCATTGACGTCAATAATGACGTATGTTCCCATAGTAACGCCAATAGGGACTTTCC
ATTGACGTCAATGGGTGGAGTATTTACGGTAAACTGCCCACTTGGCAGTACATCAAGTGTATCATATGCC
AAGTACGCCCCCTATTGACGTCAATGACGGTAAATGGCCCGCCTGGCATTATGCCCAGTACATGACCTTA
TGGGACTTTCCTACTTGGCAGTACATCTACGTATTAGTCATCGCTATTACCATGGTGATGCGGTTTTGGC
AGTACATCAATGGGCGTGGATAGCGGTTTGACTCACGGGGATTTCCAAGTCTCCACCCCATTGACGTCAA
TGGGAGTTTGTTTTGGCACCAAAATCAACGGGACTTTCCAAAATGTCGTAACAACTCCGCCCCATTGACG
CAAATGGGCGGTAGGCGTGTACGGTGGGAGGTCTATATAAGCAGAGCTCTCTGGCTAACTAGAGAACCCA
CTGCTTACTGGCTTATCGAAATTAATACGACTCACTATAGGGAGACCCAAGCTTATGTACCCATACGATG
TTCCGGATTACGCTAGCGGATCCATGTCCGAGGAGAAGCCCAAGGAGGGTGTGAAGACAGAGAATGACCA
CATCAACCTGAAGGTGGCCGGGCAGGACGGCTCCGTGGTGCAGTTCAAGATCAAGAGGCACACGCCGCTG
AGCAAGCTGATGAAGGCCTACTGCGAGAGGCAGGGCTTGTCAATGAGGCAGATCAGATTCAGGTTCGACG
GGCAGCCAATCAATGAAACTGACACTCCAGCACAGCTGGAGATGGAGGACGAGGACACCATCGACGTGTT
CCAGCAGCAGACGGGAGGTGTGCCGGAGAGCAGCCTGGCAGGGCACAGTTTCTGAATTCTGCAGATATCC
ATCACACTGGCGGCCGCTCGAGCATGCATCTAGAGGGCCCTATTCTATAGTGTCACCTAAATGCTAGAGC
TCGCTGATCAGCCTCGACTGTGCCTTCTAGTTGCCAGCCATCTGTTGTTTGCCCCTCCCCCGTGCCTTCC
TTGACCCTGGAAGGTGCCACTCCCACTGTCCTTTCCTAATAAAATGAGGAAATTGCATCGCATTGTCTGA
GTAGGTGTCATTCTATTCTGGGGGGTGGGGTGGGGCAGGACAGCAAGGGGGAGGATTGGGAAGACAATAG
CAGGCATGCTGGGGATGCGGTGGGCTCTATGGCTTCTGAGGCGGAAAGAACCAGCTGGGGCTCTAGGGGG
TATCCCC
[124 nt withheld, positions 1618-1741]
C
[91 nt withheld, positions 1743-1833]
A
[49 nt withheld, positions 1835-1883]
CCTTTGACGTTGGAGTCCACGTTCTTT
[37 nt withheld, positions 1911-1947]
ACCCTATCTCGGTCTATTCTTTTGATTTATAAGGGATTTTGCCGATTTCGGCCTATTGGTTAAAAAATGA
GCTGATTTAACAAAAATTTAACGCGAATTAATTCTGTGGAATGTGTGTCAGTTAGGGTGTGGAAAGTCCC
CAGGCTCCCCAGCAGGCAGAAGTATGCAAAGCATGCATCTCAATTAGTCAGCAACCAGGTGTGGAAAGTC
CCCAGGCTCCCCAGCAGGCAGAAGTATGCAAAGCATGCATCTCAATTAGTCAGCAACCATAGTCCCGCCC
CTAACTCCGCCCATCCCGCCCCTAACTCCGCCCAGTTCCGCCCATTCTCCGCCCCATGGCTGACTAATTT
TTTTTATTTATGCAGAGGCCGAGGCCGCCTCTGCCTCTGAGCTATTCCAGAAGTAGTGAGGAGGCTTTTT
TGGAGGCCTAGGCTTTTGCAAAAAGCTCCCGGGAGCTTGTATATCCATTTTCGGATCTGATCAAGAGACA
GGATGAGGATCGTTTCGCATGATTGAACAAGATGGATTGCACGCAGGTTCTCCGGCCGCTTGGGTGGAGA
GGCTATTCGGCTATGACTGGGCACAACAGACAATCGGCTGCTCTGATGCCGCCGTGTTCCGGCTGTCAGC
GCAGGGGCGCCCGGTTCTTTTTGTCAAGACCGACCTGTCCGGTGCCCTGAATGAACTGCAGGACGAGGCA
GCGCGGCTATCGTGGCTGGCCACGACGGGCGTTCCTTGCGCAGCTGTGCTCGACGTTGTCACTGAAGCGG
GAAGGGACTGGCTGCTATTGGGCGAAGTGCCGGGGCAGGATCTCCTGTCATCTCACCTTGCTCCTGCCGA
GAAAGTATCCATCATGGCTGATGCAATGCGGCGGCTGCATACGCTTGATCCGGCTACCTGCCCATTCGAC
CACCAAGCGAAACATCGCATCGAGCGAGCACGTACTCGGATGGAAGCCGGTCTTGTCGATCAGGATGATC
TGGACGAAGAGCATCAGGGGCTCGCGCCAGCCGAACTGTTCGCCAGGCTCAAGGCGCGCATGCCCGACGG
CGAGGATCTCGTCGTGACCCATGGCGATGCCTGCTTGCCGAATATCATGGTGGAAAATGGCCGCTTTTCT
GGATTCATCGACTGTGGCCGGCTGGGTGTGGCGGACCGCTATCAGGACATAGCGTTGGCTACCCGTGATA
TTGCTGAAGAGCTTGGCGGCGAATGGGCTGACCGCTTCCTCGTGCTTTACGGTATCGCCGCTCCCGATTC
GCAGCGCATCGCCTTCTATCGCCTTCTTGACGAGTTCTTCTGAGCGGGACTCTGGGGTTCGAAATGACCG
ACCAAGCGACGCCCAACCTGCCATCACGAGATTTCGATTCCACCGCCGCCTTCTATGAAAGGTTGGGCTT
CGGAATCGTTTTCCGGGACGCCGGCTGGATGATCCTCCAGCGCGGGGATCTCATGCTGGAGTTCTTCGCC
CACCCCAACTTGTTTATTGCAGCTTATAATGGTTACAAATAAAGCAATAGCATCACAAATTTCACAAATA
AAGCATTTTTTTCACTGCATTCTAGTTGTGGTTTGTCCAAACTCATCAATGTATCTTATCATGTCTGTAT
ACCGTCGACCTCTAGCTAGAGCTTGGCGTAATCATGGTCATAGCTGTTTCCTGTGTGAAATTGTTATCCG
CTCACAATTCCACACAACATACGAGCCGGAAGCATAAAGTGTAAAGCCTGGGGTGCCTAATGAGTGAGCT
AACTCACATTAATTGCGTTGCGCTCACTGCCCGCTTTCCAGTCGGGAAACCTGTCGTGCCAGCTGCATTA
ATGAATCGGCCAACGCGCGGGGAGAGGCGGTTTGCGTATTGGGCGCTCTTCCGCTTCCTCGCTCACTGAC
TCGCTGCGCTCGGTCGTTCGGCTGCGGCGAGCGGTATCAGCTCACTCAAAGGCGGTAATACGGTTATCCA
CAGAATCAGGGGATAACGCAGGAAAGAACATGTGAGCAAAAGGCCAGCAAAAGGCCAGGAACCGTAAAAA
GGCCGCGTTGCTGGCGTTTTTCCATAGGCTCCGCCCCCCTGACGAGCATCACAAAAATCGACGCTCAAGT
CAGAGGTGGCGAAACCCGACAGGACTATAAAGATACCAGGCGTTTCCCCCTGGAAGCTCCCTCGTGCGCT
CTCCTGTTCCGACCCTGCCGCTTACCGGATACCTGTCCGCCTTTCTCCCTTCGGGAAGCGTGGCGCTTTC
TCATAGCTCACGCTGTAGGTATCTCAGTTCGGTGTAGGTCGTTCGCTCCAAGCTGGGCTGTGTGCACGAA
CCCCCCGTTCAGCCCGACCGCTGCGCCTTATCCGGTAACTATCGTCTTGAGTCCAACCCGGTAAGACACG
ACTTATCGCCACTGGCAGCAGCCACTGGTAACAGGATTAGCAGAGCGAGGTATGTAGGCGGTGCTACAGA
GTTCTTGAAGTGGTGGCCTAACTACGGCTACACTAGAAGAACAGTATTTGGTATCTGCGCTCTGCTGAAG
CCAGTTACCTTCGGAAAAAGAGTTGGTAGCTCTTGATCCGGCAAACAAACCACCGCTGGTAGCGGTGGTT
TTTTTGTTTGCAAGCAGCAGATTACGCGCAGAAAAAAAGGATCTCAAGAAGATCCTTTGATCTTTTCTAC
GGGGTCTGACGCTCAGTGGAACGAAAACTCACGTTAAGGGATTTTGGTCATGAGATTATCAAAAAGGATC
TTCACCTAGATCCTTTTAAATTAAAAATGAAGTTTTAAATCAATCTAAAGTATATATGAGTAAACTTGGT
CTGACAGTTACCAATGCTTAATCAGTGAGGCACCTATCTCAGCGATCTGTCTATTTCGTTCATCCATAGT
TGCCTGACTCCCCGTCGTGTAGATAACTACGATACGGGAGGGCTTACCATCTGGCCCCAGTGCTGCAATG
ATACCGCGAGACCCACGCTCACCGGCTCCAGATTTATCAGCAATAAACCAGCCAGCCGGAAGGGCCGAGC
GCAGAAGTGGTCCTGCAACTTTATCCGCCTCCATCCAGTCTATTAATTGTTGCCGGGAAGCTAGAGTAAG
TAGTTCGCCAGTTAATAGTTTGCGCAACGTTGTTGCCATTGCTACAGGCATCGTGGTGTCACGCTCGTCG
TTTGGTATGGCTTCATTCAGCTCCGGTTCCCAACGATCAAGGCGAGTTACATGATCCCCCATGTTGTGCA
AAAAAGCGGTTAGCTCCTTCGGTCCTCCGATCGTTGTCAGAAGTAAGTTGGCCGCAGTGTTATCACTCAT
GGTTATGGCAGCACTGCATAATTCTCTTACTGTCATGCCATCCGTAAGATGCTTTTCTGTGACTGGTGAG
TACTCAACCAAGTCATTCTGAGAATAGTGTATGCGGCGACCGAGTTGCTCTTGCCCGGCGTCAATACGGG
ATAATACCGCGCCACATAGCAGAACTTTAAAAGTGCTCATCATTGGAAAACGTTCTTCGGGGCGAAAACT
CTCAAGGATCTTACCGCTGTTGAGATCCAGTTCGATGTAACCCACTCGTGCACCCAACTGATCTTCAGCA
TCTTTTACTTTCACCAGCGTTTCTGGGTGAGCAAAAACAGGAAGGCAAAATGCCGCAAAAAAGGGAATAA
GGGCGACACGGAAATGTTGAATACTCATACTCTTCCTTTTTCAATATTATTGAAGCATTTATCAGGGTTA
TTGTCTCATGAGCGGATACATATTTGAATGTATTTAGAAAAATAAACAAATAGGGGTTCCGCGCACATTT
CCCCGAAAAGTGCCACCTGACGTC
