>Addgene plasmid #17361 | pcDNA3/HA-SUMO3 (Sentrin 2) | addgene partial sequence | sequence record 90295 | SV40pro-F 5'-TATTTATGCAGAGGCCGAGG-3'
ATTCCAGAAGTAGTGAGGAGGCTTTTTTGGAGGCCTAGGCTTTTGCAAAAAGCTCCCGGGAGCTTGTATA
TCCATTTTCGGATCTGATCAAGAGACAGGATGAGGATCGTTTCGCATGATTGAACAAGATGGATTGCACG
CAGGTTCTCCGGCCGCTTGGGTGGAGAGGCTATTCGGCTATGACTGGGCACAACAGACAATCGGCTGCTC
TGATGCCGCCGTGTTCCGGCTGTCAGCGCAGGGGCGCCCGGTTCTTTTTGTCAAGACCGACCTGTCCGGT
GCCCTGAATGAACTGCAGGACGAGGCAGCGCGGCTATCGTGGCTGGCCACGACGGGCGTTCCTTGCGCAG
CTGTGCTCGACGTTGTCACTGAAGCGGGAAGGGACTGGCTGCTATTGGGCGAAGTGCCGGGGCAGGATCT
CCTGTCATCTCACCTTGCTCCTGCCGAGAAAGTATCCATCATGGCTGATGCAATGCGGCGGCTGCATACG
CTTGATCCGGCTACCTGCCCATTCGACCACCAAGCGAAACATCGCATCGAGCGAGCACGTACTCGGATGG
AAGCCGGTCTTGTCGATCAGGATGATCTGGACGAAGAGCATCAGGGGCTCGCGCCAGCCGAACTGTTCGC
CAGGCTCAAGGCGCGCATGCCCGACGGCGAGGATCTCGTCGTGACCCATGGCGATGCCTGCTTGCCGAAT
ATCATGGTGGAAAATGGCCGCTTTTCTGGATTCATCGACTGTGGCCGGCTGGGTGTGGCGGACCGCTATC
AGGACATAGCGTTGGCTACCCGTGATATTGCTGAAGAGCTTGGCGGCGAATGGGCTGACCGCTTCCTCGT
GCTTTACGGTATCGCCGCTCCCGATTCGCAGCGCATCGCCTTCTATCGCCTTCTTGACGAGTTCTTCTGA
GCGGGACTCTGGGGTTCGAAATGACCGACCAAGCGACGCCCAACCTGCCATCACGAGATTTCGATTCCAC
CGCCGCCTTCTATGAAAGGTTGGGCTTCGGAATCGTTTTCCGGGACGCCGGCTGGATGATCCTCCAGCGC
GGGGATCTCATGCTGGAGTTCTTCGCCCACCCCAACTTGTTTATTGCAGCTTATAATGGTTAC
