>Addgene plasmid #17361 | pcDNA3/HA-SUMO3 (Sentrin 2) | addgene partial sequence | sequence record 90300 | CMV-F 5'-CGCAAATGGGCGGTAGGCGTG-3'
CTATATAAGCAGAGCTCTCTGGCTAACTAGAGAACCCACTGCTTACTGGCTTATCGAAATTAATACGACT
CACTATAGGGAGACCCAAGCTTATGTACCCATACGATGTTCCGGATTACGCTAGCGGATCCATGTCCGAG
GAGAAGCCCAAGGAGGGTGTGAAGACAGAGAATGACCACATCAACCTGAAGGTGGCCGGGCAGGACGGCT
CCGTGGTGCAGTTCAAGATCAAGAGGCACACGCCGCTGAGCAAGCTGATGAAGGCCTACTGCGAGAGGCA
GGGCTTGTCAATGAGGCAGATCAGATTCAGGTTCGACGGGCAGCCAATCAATGAAACTGACACTCCAGCA
CAGCTGGAGATGGAGGACGAGGACACCATCGACGTGTTCCAGCAGCAGACGGGAGGTGTGCCGGAGAGCA
GCCTGGCAGGGCACAGTTTCTGAATTCTGCAGATATCCATCACACTGGCGGCCGCTCGAGCATGCATCTA
GAGGGCCCTATTCTATAGTGTCACCTAAATGCTAGAGCTCGCTGATCAGCCTCGACTGTGCCTTCTAGTT
GCCAGCCATCTGTTGTTTGCCCCTCCCCCGTGCCTTCCTTGACCCTGGAAGGTGCCACTCCCACTGTCCT
TTCCTAATAAAATGAGGAAATTGCATCGCATTGTCTGAGTAGGTGTCATTCTATTCTGGGGGGTGGGGTG
GGGCAGGACAGCAAGGGGGAGGATTGGGAAGACAATAGCAGGCATGCTGGGGATGCGGTGGGCTCTATGG
CTTCTGAGGCGGAAAGAACCAGCTGGGGCTCTAGGGGGTATCCCC
[124 nt withheld, positions 816-939]
C
[91 nt withheld, positions 941-1031]
A
[49 nt withheld, positions 1033-1081]
CCTTTGACGTTGGAGTCCACGTTCTTT
[37 nt withheld, positions 1109-1145]
ACCCTATCTCGGTCTATTCTTTTGAT
